Addgene plasmid #1790: GST-FOXO3a WT
Depositing lab: Michael Greenberg. Depositing organization: Boston Children's Hospital. Publication: Akt promotes cell survival by phosphorylating and inhibiting a Forkhead transcription factor. Brunet A, Bonni A, Zigmond MJ, Lin MZ, Juo P, Hu LS, Anderson MJ, Arden KC, Blenis J, Greenberg ME. Cell 1999 Mar 19;96(6):857-68. 10.1016/S0092-8674(00)80595-4 PubMed 10102273.
Backbone
  Vector backbone: pGex 4T3
  Backbone size w/o insert (bp): 4968
  Vector type: Bacterial Expression
Growth in bacteria
  Bacterial resistance: Ampicillin, 100 μg/mL
  Growth temperature: 37°C
  Growth strain: DH5alpha
  Copy number: High Copy
Gene/Insert
  Gene/Insert name: FOXO3a (alt names: FKHRL1; forkhead family)
  Species: H. sapiens (human)
  Insert size (bp): 2038
  Entrez Gene: FOXO3 (a.k.a. AF6q21, FKHRL1, FKHRL1P2, FOXO2, FOXO3A)
  Tag / fusion protein: GST (N terminal on backbone)
  Cloning method: Restriction Enzyme; 5′ cloning site BamHI (not destroyed); 3′ cloning site BamHI (not destroyed)
  Sequencing primers: 5′ pGEX5'
Terms and licenses: Academic/Nonprofit Terms; Industry Terms: Not Available to Industry
Depositor comments: See author's sequence and map.
How to cite: GST-FOXO3a WT was a gift from Michael Greenberg (Addgene plasmid # 1790 ; http://n2t.net/addgene:1790 ; RRID:Addgene_1790)
