[The description below was written by a language model from this plasmid's Addgene catalogue record and pLannotate feature annotations shown in this document.]
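Description:
GST-FOXO3a WT is a bacterial expression plasmid built on the pGEX-4T-3 backbone for producing wild-type human FOXO3a (also known as FKHRL1), a forkhead-family transcription factor, as a glutathione S-transferase fusion protein in E. coli. The roughly 2 kb FOXO3 coding sequence was inserted at the BamHI site of the vector, with the site retained on both sides of the insert. This places it downstream of, and in frame with, the Schistosoma japonicum GST open reading frame supplied by the backbone, so that GST sits at the N terminus of the fusion. The depositor's full sequence is about 7 kb, consistent with the stated backbone and insert sizes.

Expression is driven by the tac promoter, a strong trp/lac hybrid, with an adjacent lac operator. The plasmid also carries lacI under the lacIq promoter, so the repressor is supplied in cis, keeping transcription off until it is induced with IPTG. The plasmid replicates from a ColE1/pMB1-type origin, recorded as high copy, and is selected with ampicillin through the β-lactamase gene. Other annotated features are backbone remnants with no role in the payload: short rop, bom and multiple-cloning-site fragments, and a lac promoter/lacZα segment next to lacI.

The GST moiety allows affinity purification of the fusion on glutathione resin. The associated publication concerns phosphorylation and inhibition of this forkhead factor by Akt. Recombinant wild-type protein from this construct would therefore suit use as a kinase substrate or in binding assays, although the record does not spell out a specific application.
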