Features (pLannotate 1.2.2; 18 found; start..end, strand, type, name):
      6..107     -  CDS            yciV (fragment): RNAAM_ECOLI - Also known as trpH From Escherichia coli (strain K12).
    183..211     +  promoter       tac promoter: strong E. coli promoter; hybrid between the trp and lac UV5 promoters
    219..235     +  protein_bind   lac operator: The lac repressor binds to the lac operator to inhibit transcription in E. coli. This inhibition can be relieved by adding lactose or isopropyl-β-D-thiogalactopyranoside (IPTG). lac repressor encoded by lacI
    258..911     +  CDS            GST26_SCHJA: Experimental evidence at protein level: Swiss-Prot protein existence level 1. GST isoenzymes appear to play a central role in the parasite detoxification system. Other functions are also suspected including a role in increasing the solubility of haematin in the parasite gut. From Schistosoma japonicum (Blood fluke).
    945..2960    +  CDS            FOXO3: FOXO3_HUMAN - Also known as FKHRL1 From Homo sapiens (Human).
   2965..2990    -  misc_feature   MCS (fragment): pBluescript multiple cloning site
   3010..3049    +  CDS            rop (fragment): Rop protein, which maintains plasmids at low copy number; rop
   3151..3191    +  misc_feature   bom (fragment): basis of mobility region from pBR322
   3296..3400    +  promoter       AmpR promoter: bla
   3401..4261    +  CDS            AmpR: β-lactamase; bla; confers resistance to ampicillin, carbenicillin, and related antibiotics
   4432..5020    +  rep_origin     ori: high-copy-number ColE1/pMB1/pBR322/pUC origin of replication
   5206..5257    -  misc_feature   bom (fragment): basis of mobility region from pBR322
   5264..5341    +  promoter       lacIq promoter: lacI (mutant); In the lacIq allele, a single base change in the promoter boosts expression of the lacI gene about 10-fold.
   5342..6424    +  CDS            lacI: lac repressor; lacI; The lac repressor binds to the lac operator to inhibit transcription in E. coli. This inhibition can be relieved by adding lactose or isopropyl-β-D-thiogalactopyranoside (IPTG).
   6437..6458    +  protein_bind   CAP binding site: CAP binding activates transcription in the presence of cAMP. E. coli catabolite activator protein
   6473..6503    +  promoter       lac promoter: promoter for the E. coli lac operon
   6511..6527    +  protein_bind   lac operator: The lac repressor binds to the lac operator to inhibit transcription in E. coli. This inhibition can be relieved by adding lactose or isopropyl-β-D-thiogalactopyranoside (IPTG). lac repressor encoded by lacI
   6547..6720    +  CDS            lacZα: LacZα fragment of β-galactosidase; lacZ fragment
>Addgene plasmid #1790 | GST-FOXO3a WT | depositor full sequence | sequence record 359 | Author sequence
ACGTTATCGACTGCACGGTGCACCAATGCTTCTGGCGTCAGGCAGCCATCGGAAGCTGTGGTATGGCTGT
GCAGGTCGTAAATCACTGCATAATTCGTGTCGCTCAAGGCGCACTCCCGTTCTGGATAATGTTTTTTGCG
CCGACATCATAACGGTTCTGGCAAATATTCTGAAATGAGCTGTTGACAATTAATCATCGGCTCGTATAAT
GTGTGGAATTGTGAGCGGATAACAATTTCACACAGGAAACAGTATTCATGTCCCCTATACTAGGTTATTG
GAAAATTAAGGGCCTTGTGCAACCCACTCGACTTCTTTTGGAATATCTTGAAGAAAAATATGAAGAGCAT
TTGTATGAGCGCGATGAAGGTGATAAATGGCGAAACAAAAAGTTTGAATTGGGTTTGGAGTTTCCCAATC
TTCCTTATTATATTGATGGTGATGTTAAATTAACACAGTCTATGGCCATCATACGTTATATAGCTGACAA
GCACAACATGTTGGGTGGTTGTCCAAAAGAGCGTGCAGAGATTTCAATGCTTGAAGGAGCGGTTTTGGAT
ATTAGATACGGTGTTTCGAGAATTGCATATAGTAAAGACTTTGAAACTCTCAAAGTTGATTTTCTTAGCA
AGCTACCTGAAATGCTGAAAATGTTCGAAGATCGTTTATGTCATAAAACATATTTAAATGGTGATCATGT
AACCCATCCTGACTTCATGTTGTATGACGCTCTTGATGTTGTTTTATACATGGACCCAATGTGCCTGGAT
GCGTTCCCAAAATTAGTTTGTTTTAAAAAACGTATTGAAGCTATCCCACAAATTGATAAGTACTTGAAAT
CCAGCAAGTATATAGCATGGCCTTTGCAGGGCTGGCAAGCCACGTTTGGTGGTGGCGACCATCCTCCAAA
ATCGGATCTGGTTCCGCGTGGATCCCCGAATTCGGCAGAGGCACCGGCTTCCCCGGCCCCGCTCTCTCCG
CTCGAAGTGGAGCTGGACCCGGAGTTCGAGCCCCAGAGCCGTCCGCGATCCTGTACGTGGCCCCTGCAAA
GGCCGGAGCTCCAAGCGAGCCCTGCCAAGCCCTCGGGGGAGACGGCCGCTGACTCCATGATCCCCGAGGA
GGAGGACGATGAAGACGACGAGGACGGCGGGGGACGGGCCGGCTCGGCCATGGCGATCGGCGGCGGCGGC
GGGAGCGGCACGCTGGGCTCCGGGCTGCTCCTTGAGGACTCGGCCCGGGTGCTGGCACCCGGAGGGCAAG
ACCCCGGGTCTGGGCCAGCCACCGCGGCGGGCGGGCTGAGCGGGGGTACACAGGCGCTGCTGCAGCCTCA
GCAACCGCTGCCACCGCCGCAGCCGGGGGCGGCTGGGGGCTCCGGGCAGCCGAGGAAATGTTCGTCGCGG
CGGAACGCCTGGGGAAACCTGTCCTACGCGGACCTGATCACCCGCGCCATCGAGAGCTCCCCGGACAAAC
GGCTCACTCTGTCCCAGATCTACGAGTGGATGGTGCGTTGCGTGCCCTACTTCAAGGATAAGGGCGACAG
CAACAGCTCTGCCGGCTGGAAGAACTCCATCCGGCACAACCTGTCACTGCATAGTCGATTCATGCGGGTC
CAGAATGAGGGAACTGGCAAGAGCTCTTGGTGGATCATCAACCCTGATGGGGGGAAGAGCGGAAAAGCCC
CCCGGCGGCGGGCTGTCTCCATGGACAATAGCAACAAGTATACCAAGAGCCGTGGCCGCGCAGCCAAGAA
GAAGGCAGCCCTGCAGACAGCCCCCGAATCAGCTGACGACAGTCCCTCCCAGCTCTCCAAGTGGCCTGGC
AGCCCCACGTCACGCAGCAGTGATGAGCTGGATGCGTGGACGGACTTCCGTTCACGCACCAATTCTAACG
CCAGCACAGTCAGTGGCCGCCTGTCGCCCATCATGGCAAGCACAGAGTTGGATGAAGTCCAGGACGATGA
TGCGCCTCTCTCGCCCATGCTCTACAGCAGCTCAGCCAGCCTGTCACCTTCAGTAAGCAAGCCGTGCACG
GTGGAACTGCCACGGCTGACTGATATGGCAGGCACCATGAATCTGAATGATGGGCTGACTGAAAACCTCA
TGGACGACCTGCTGGATAACATCACGCTCCCGCCATCCCAGCCATCGCCCACTGGGGGACTCATGCAGCG
GAGCTCTAGCTTCCCGTATACCACCAAGGGCTCGGGCCTGGGCTCCCCAACCAGCTCCTTTAACAGCACG
GTGTTCGGACCTTCATCTCTGAACTCCCTACGCCAGTCTCCCATGCAGACCATCCAAGAGAACAAGCCAG
CTACCTTCTCTTCCATGTCACACTATGGTAACCAGACACTCCAGGACCTGCTCACTTCGGACTCACTTAG
CCACAGCGATGTCATGATGACACAGTCGGACCCCTTGATGTCTCAGGCCAGCACCGCTGTGTCTGCCCAG
AATTCCCGCCGGAACGTGATGCTTCGCAATGATCCGATGATGTCCTTTGCTGCCCAGCCTAACCAGGGAA
GTTTGGTCAATCAGAACTTGCTCCACCACCAGCACCAAACCCAGGGCGCTCTTGGTGGCAGCCGTGCCTT
GTCGAATTCTGTCAGCAACATGGGCTTGAGTGAGTCCAGCAGCCTTGGGTCAGCCAAACACCAGCAGCAG
TCTCCTGTCAGCCAGTCTATGCAAACCCTCTCGGACTCTCTCTCAGGCTCCTCCTTGTACTCAACTAGTG
CAAACCTGCCCGTCATGGGCCATGAGAAGTTCCCCAGCGACTTGGACCTGGACATGTTCAATGGGAGCTT
GGAATGTGACATGGAGTCCATTATCCGTAGTGAACTCATGGATGCTGATGGGTTGGATTTTAACTTTGAT
TCCCTCATCTCCACACAGAATGTTGTTGGTTTGAACGTGGGGAACTTCACTGGTGCTAAGCAGGCCTCAT
CTCAGAGCTGGGTGCCAGGCTGAAGGATCCACTAGTTCTAGAGCGGCCGCATCGTGACTGACTGACGATC
TGCCTCGCGCGTTTCGGTGATGACGGTGAAAACCTCTGACACATGCAGCTCCCGGAGACGGTCACAGCTT
GTCTGTAAGCGGATGCCGGGAGCAGACAAGCCCGTCAGGGCGCGTCAGCGGGTGTTGGCGGGTGTCGGGG
CGCAGCCATGACCCAGTCACGTAGCGATAGCGGAGTGTATAATTCTTGAAGACGAAAGGGCCTCGTGATA
CGCCTATTTTTATAGGTTAATGTCATGATAATAATGGTTTCTTAGACGTCAGGTGGCACTTTTCGGGGAA
ATGTGCGCGGAACCCCTATTTGTTTATTTTTCTAAATACATTCAAATATGTATCCGCTCATGAGACAATA
ACCCTGATAAATGCTTCAATAATATTGAAAAAGGAAGAGTATGAGTATTCAACATTTCCGTGTCGCCCTT
ATTCCCTTTTTTGCGGCATTTTGCCTTCCTGTTTTTGCTCACCCAGAAACGCTGGTGAAAGTAAAAGATG
CTGAAGATCAGTTGGGTGCACGAGTGGGTTACATCGAACTGGATCTCAACAGCGGTAAGATCCTTGAGAG
TTTTCGCCCCGAAGAACGTTTTCCAATGATGAGCACTTTTAAAGTTCTGCTATGTGGCGCGGTATTATCC
CGTGTTGACGCCGGGCAAGAGCAACTCGGTCGCCGCATACACTATTCTCAGAATGACTTGGTTGAGTACT
CACCAGTCACAGAAAAGCATCTTACGGATGGCATGACAGTAAGAGAATTATGCAGTGCTGCCATAACCAT
GAGTGATAACACTGCGGCCAACTTACTTCTGACAACGATCGGAGGACCGAAGGAGCTAACCGCTTTTTTG
CACAACATGGGGGATCATGTAACTCGCCTTGATCGTTGGGAACCGGAGCTGAATGAAGCCATACCAAACG
ACGAGCGTGACACCACGATGCCTGCAGCAATGGCAACAACGTTGCGCAAACTATTAACTGGCGAACTACT
TACTCTAGCTTCCCGGCAACAATTAATAGACTGGATGGAGGCGGATAAAGTTGCAGGACCACTTCTGCGC
TCGGCCCTTCCGGCTGGCTGGTTTATTGCTGATAAATCTGGAGCCGGTGAGCGTGGGTCTCGCGGTATCA
TTGCAGCACTGGGGCCAGATGGTAAGCCCTCCCGTATCGTAGTTATCTACACGACGGGGAGTCAGGCAAC
TATGGATGAACGAAATAGACAGATCGCTGAGATAGGTGCCTCACTGATTAAGCATTGGTAACTGTCAGAC
CAAGTTTACTCATATATACTTTAGATTGATTTAAAACTTCATTTTTAATTTAAAAGGATCTAGGTGAAGA
TCCTTTTTGATAATCTCATGACCAAAATCCCTTAACGTGAGTTTTCGTTCCACTGAGCGTCAGACCCCGT
AGAAAAGATCAAAGGATCTTCTTGAGATCCTTTTTTTCTGCGCGTAATCTGCTGCTTGCAAACAAAAAAA
CCACCGCTACCAGCGGTGGTTTGTTTGCCGGATCAAGAGCTACCAACTCTTTTTCCGAAGGTAACTGGCT
TCAGCAGAGCGCAGATACCAAATACTGTCCTTCTAGTGTAGCCGTAGTTAGGCCACCACTTCAAGAACTC
TGTAGCACCGCCTACATACCTCGCTCTGCTAATCCTGTTACCAGTGGCTGCTGCCAGTGGCGATAAGTCG
TGTCTTACCGGGTTGGACTCAAGACGATAGTTACCGGATAAGGCGCAGCGGTCGGGCTGAACGGGGGGTT
CGTGCACACAGCCCAGCTTGGAGCGAACGACCTACACCGAACTGAGATACCTACAGCGTGAGCTATGAGA
AAGCGCCACGCTTCCCGAAGGGAGAAAGGCGGACAGGTATCCGGTAAGCGGCAGGGTCGGAACAGGAGAG
CGCACGAGGGAGCTTCCAGGGGGAAACGCCTGGTATCTTTATAGTCCTGTCGGGTTTCGCCACCTCTGAC
TTGAGCGTCGATTTTTGTGATGCTCGTCAGGGGGGCGGAGCCTATGGAAAAACGCCAGCAACGCGGCCTT
TTTACGGTTCCTGGCCTTTTGCTGGCCTTTTGCTCACATGTTCTTTCCTGCGTTATCCCCTGATTCTGTG
GATAACCGTATTACCGCCTTTGAGTGAGCTGATACCGCTCGCCGCAGCCGAACGACCGAGCGCAGCGAGT
CAGTGAGCGAGGAAGCGGAAGAGCGCCTGATGCGGTATTTTCTCCTTACGCATCTGTGCGGTATTTCACA
CCGCATAAATTCCGACACCATCGAATGGTGCAAAACCTTTCGCGGTATGGCATGATAGCGCCCGGAAGAG
AGTCAATTCAGGGTGGTGAATGTGAAACCAGTAACGTTATACGATGTCGCAGAGTATGCCGGTGTCTCTT
ATCAGACCGTTTCCCGCGTGGTGAACCAGGCCAGCCACGTTTCTGCGAAAACGCGGGAAAAAGTGGAAGC
GGCGATGGCGGAGCTGAATTACATTCCCAACCGCGTGGCACAACAACTGGCGGGCAAACAGTCGTTGCTG
ATTGGCGTTGCCACCTCCAGTCTGGCCCTGCACGCGCCGTCGCAAATTGTCGCGGCGATTAAATCTCGCG
CCGATCAACTGGGTGCCAGCGTGGTGGTGTCGATGGTAGAACGAAGCGGCGTCGAAGCCTGTAAAGCGGC
GGTGCACAATCTTCTCGCGCAACGCGTCAGTGGGCTGATCATTAACTATCCGCTGGATGACCAGGATGCC
ATTGCTGTGGAAGCTGCCTGCACTAATGTTCCGGCGTTATTTCTTGATGTCTCTGACCAGACACCCATCA
ACAGTATTATTTTCTCCCATGAAGACGGTACGCGACTGGGCGTGGAGCATCTGGTCGCATTGGGTCACCA
GCAAATCGCGCTGTTAGCGGGCCCATTAAGTTCTGTCTCGGCGCGTCTGCGTCTGGCTGGCTGGCATAAA
TATCTCACTCGCAATCAAATTCAGCCGATAGCGGAACGGGAAGGCGACTGGAGTGCCATGTCCGGTTTTC
AACAAACCATGCAAATGCTGAATGAGGGCATCGTTCCCACTGCGATGCTGGTTGCCAACGATCAGATGGC
GCTGGGCGCAATGCGCGCCATTACCGAGTCCGGGCTGCGCGTTGGTGCGGATATCTCGGTAGTGGGATAC
GACGATACCGAAGACAGCTCATGTTATATCCCGCCGTTAACCACCATCAAACAGGATTTTCGCCTGCTGG
GGCAAACCAGCGTGGACCGCTTGCTGCAACTCTCTCAGGGCCAGGCGGTGAAGGGCAATCAGCTGTTGCC
CGTCTCACTGGTGAAAAGAAAAACCACCCTGGCGCCCAATACGCAAACCGCCTCTCCCCGCGCGTTGGCC
GATTCATTAATGCAGCTGGCACGACAGGTTTCCCGACTGGAAAGCGGGCAGTGAGCGCAACGCAATTAAT
GTGAGTTAGCTCACTCATTAGGCACCCCAGGCTTTACACTTTATGCTTCCGGCTCGTATGTTGTGTGGAA
TTGTGAGCGGATAACAATTTCACACAGGAAACAGCTATGACCATGATTACGGATTCACTGGCCGTCGTTT
TACAACGTCGTGACTGGGAAAACCCTGGCGTTACCCAACTTAATCGCCTTGCAGCACATCCCCCTTTCGC
CAGCTGGCGTAATAGCGAAGAGGCCCGCACCGATCGCCCTTCCCAACAGTTGCGCAGCCTGAATGGCGAA
TGGCGCTTTGCCTGGTTTCCGGCACCAGAAGCGGTGCCGGAAAGCTGGCTGGAGTGCGATCTTCCTGAGG
CCGATACTGTCGTCGTCCCCTCAAACTGGCAGATGCACGGTTACGATGCGCCCATCTACACCAACGTAAC
CTATCCCATTACGGTCAATCCGCCGTTTGTTCCCACGGAGAATCCGACGGGTTGTTACTCGCTCACATTT
AATGTTGATGAAAGCTGGCTACAGGAAGGCCAGACGCGAATTATTTTTGATGGCGTTGGAATT
