>Addgene plasmid #1790 | GST-FOXO3a WT | addgene partial sequence | sequence record 17764 | 1790 with FOXOend 5'-AATGAGGGAACTGGCAAGAG
GATGGGGGGAAGAGCGGAAAAGCCCCCCGGCGGCGGGCTGTCTCCATGGACAATAGCAACAAGTATACCA
AGAGCCGTGGCCGCGCAGCCAAGAAGAAGGCAGCCCTGCAGACAGCCCCCGAATCAGCTGACGACAGTCC
CTCCCAGCTCTCCAAGTGGCCTGGCAGCCCCACGTCACGCAGCAGTGATGAGCTGGATGCGTGGACGGAC
TTCCGTTCACGCACCAATTCTAACGCCAGCACAGTCAGTGGCCGCCTGTCGCCCATCATGGCAAGCACAG
AGTTGGATGAAGTCCAGGACGATGATGCGCCTCTCTCGCCCATGCTCTACAGCAGCTCAGCCAGCCTGTC
ACCTTCAGTAAGCAAGCCGTGCACGGTGGAACTGCCACGGCTGACTGATATGGCAGGCACCATGAATCTG
AATGATGGGCTGACTGAAAACCTCATGGACGACCTGCTGGATAACATCACGCTCCCGCCATCCCAGCCAT
CGCCCACTGGGGGACTCATGCAGCGGAGCTCTAGCTTCCCGTATACCACCAAGGGCTCGGGCCTGGGCTC
CCCAACCAGCTCCTTTAACAGCACGGTGTTCGGACCTTCATCTCTGAACTCCCTACGCCAGTCTCCCATG
CAGACCATCCAAGAGAACAAGCCAGCTACCTTCTCTTCCATGTCACACTATGGTAACCAGACACTCCA
