>Addgene plasmid #1790 | GST-FOXO3a WT | addgene partial sequence | sequence record 17765 | 1790 with pGEX-5
AGGCACCGGCTTCCCCGGCCCCGCTCTCTCCGCTCGAAGTGGAGCTGGACCCGGAGTTCGAGCCCCAGAG
CCGTCCGCGATCCTGTACGTGGCCCCTGCAAAGGCCGGAGCTCCAAGCGAGCCCTGCCAAGCCCTCGGGG
GAGACGGCCGCTGACTCCATGATCCCCGAGGAGGAGGACGATGAAGACGACGAGGACGGCGGGGGACGGG
CCGGCTCGGCCATGGCGATCGGCGGCGGCGGCGGGAGCGGCACGCTGGGCTCCGGGCTGCTCCTTGAGGA
CTCGGCCCGGGTGCTGGCACCCGGAGGGCAAGACCCCGGGTCTGGGCCAGCCACCGCGGCGGGCGGGCTG
AGCGGGGGTACACAGGCGCTGCTGCAGCCTCAGCAACCGCTGCCACCGCCGCA
