>Addgene plasmid #1790 | GST-FOXO3a WT | addgene partial sequence | sequence record 17766 | 1790 with pGEX5'
TCGGATCTGGTTCCGCGTGGATCCCCGAATTCGGCAGAGGCACCGGCTTCCCCGGCCCCTTTCTCTCCGC
TCGAAGTGGAGCTGGACCCGGAGTTCGAGCCCCAGAGCCGTCCGCGATCCTGTACGTGGCCCCTGCAAAG
GCCGGAGCTCCAAGCGAGCCCTGCCAAGCCCTCGGGGGAGACGGCCGCTGACTCCATGATCCCCGAGGAG
GAGGACGATGAAGACGACGAGGACGGCGGGGGACGGGCCGGCTCGGCCATGGCGATCGGCGGCGGCGGCG
GGAGCGGCACGCTGGGCTCCGGGCTGCTCCTTGAGGACTCGGCCCGGGTGCTGGCACCCGGAGGGCAAGA
CCCCGGGTCTGGGCCAGCCACCGCGGCGGGCGGGCTGAGCGGGGGTACACAGGCGCTGCTGCAGCCTCAT
CAACCGCTGCCACCGCCGCAGCCGGGGGCGGCTGGGGGCTCCGGGCAGCCGAGGAAATGTTCGTCGCGGC
GGAACGCCTGGGGAAACCTGTCCTACGCGGACCTGATCACCCGCGCCATCGAGAGCTCCCCGGACAAACG
GCTCACTCTGTCCCAGATCTACGAGTGGATGGTGCGTTGCGTGCCCTACTTCAAGGATAATGGCGACAGC
AACAGCTCTGCCGGCTGGAAGAACTCCATCCGGCACAACCTGTCACTGCAT
